>Addgene plasmid #143095 | TFORF1160 | addgene full sequence | sequence record 399045 | Addgene NGS Result
TTAATGTAGTCTTATGCAATACTCTTGTAGTCTTGCAACATGGTAACGATGAGTTAGCAACATGCCTTAC
AAGGAGAGAAAAAGCACCGTGCATGCCGATTGGTGGAAGTAAGGTGGTACGATCGTGCCTTATTAGGAAG
GCAACAGACGGGTCTGACATGGATTGGACGAACCACTGAATTGCCGCATTGCAGAGATATTGTATTTAAG
TGCCTAGCTCGATACATAAACGGGTCTCTCTGGTTAGACCAGATCTGAGCCTGGGAGCTCTCTGGCTAAC
TAGGGAACCCACTGCTTAAGCCTCAATAAAGCTTGCCTTGAGTGCTTCAAGTAGTGTGTGCCCGTCTGTT
GTGTGACTCTGGTAACTAGAGATCCCTCAGACCCTTTTAGTCAGTGTGGAAAATCTCTAGCAGTGGCGCC
CGAACAGGGACTTGAAAGCGAAAGGGAAACCAGAGGAGCTCTCTCGACGCAGGACTCGGCTTGCTGAAGC
GCGCACGGCAAGAGGCGAGGGGCGGCGACTGGTGAGTACGCCAAAAATTTTGACTAGCGGAGGCTAGAAG
GAGAGAGATGGGTGCGAGAGCGTCAGTATTAAGCGGGGGAGAATTAGATCGCGATGGGAAAAAATTCGGT
TAAGGCCAGGGGGAAAGAAAAAATATAAATTAAAACATATAGTATGGGCAAGCAGGGAGCTAGAACGATT
CGCAGTTAATCCTGGCCTGTTAGAAACATCAGAAGGCTGTAGACAAATACTGGGACAGCTACAACCATCC
CTTCAGACAGGATCAGAAGAACTTAGATCATTATATAATACAGTAGCAACCCTCTATTGTGTGCATCAAA
GGATAGAGATAAAAGACACCAAGGAAGCTTTAGACAAGATAGAGGAAGAGCAAAACAAAAGTAAGACCAC
CGCACAGCAAGCGGCCGCTGATCTTCAGACCTGGAGGAGGAGATATGAGGGACAATTGGAGAAGTGAATT
ATATAAATATAAAGTAGTAAAAATTGAACCATTAGGAGTAGCACCCACCAAGGCAAAGAGAAGAGTGGTG
CAGAGAGAAAAAAGAGCAGTGGGAATAGGAGCTTTGTTCCTTGGGTTCTTGGGAGCAGCAGGAAGCACTA
TGGGCGCAGCGTCAATGACGCTGACGGTACAGGCCAGACAATTATTGTCTGGTATAGTGCAGCAGCAGAA
CAATTTGCTGAGGGCTATTGAGGCGCAACAGCATCTGTTGCAACTCACAGTCTGGGGCATCAAGCAGCTC
CAGGCAAGAATCCTGGCTGTGGAAAGATACCTAAAGGATCAACAGCTCCTGGGGATTTGGGGTTGCTCTG
GAAAACTCATTTGCACCACTGCTGTGCCTTGGAATGCTAGTTGGAGTAATAAATCTCTGGAACAGATTTG
GAATCACACGACCTGGATGGAGTGGGACAGAGAAATTAACAATTACACAAGCTTAATACACTCCTTAATT
GAAGAATCGCAAAACCAGCAAGAAAAGAATGAACAAGAATTATTGGAATTAGATAAATGGGCAAGTTTGT
GGAATTGGTTTAACATAACAAATTGGCTGTGGTATATAAAATTATTCATAATGATAGTAGGAGGCTTGGT
AGGTTTAAGAATAGTTTTTGCTGTACTTTCTATAGTGAATAGAGTTAGGCAGGGATATTCACCATTATCG
TTTCAGACCCACCTCCCAACCCCGAGGGGACCCATGCATTGCATCTCAATTAGTCAGCAACCAGGTGTGG
AAAGTCCCCAGGCTCCCCAGCAGGCAGAAGTATGCAAAGCATGCGTCTCAATTAGTCAGCAACCATAGTC
CCGCCCCTAACTCCGCCCATCCCGCCCCTAACTCCGCCCAGTTCCGCCCATTCTCCGCCCCATGGCTGAC
TAATTTTTTTTATTTATGCAGAGGCCGAGGCCGCCTCGGCCTCTGAGCTATTCCAGAAGTAGTGAGGAGG
CTTTTTTGGAGGCCTAGGCTTTTGCAAAAAGCTTTCTAGAGGTACCACCGGAGCTTACCATGACCGAGTA
CAAGCCCACGGTGCGCCTCGCCACCCGCGACGACGTCCCCAGGGCCGTACGCACCCTCGCCGCCGCGTTC
GCCGACTACCCCGCCACGCGCCACACCGTCGATCCGGACCGCCACATCGAGCGGGTCACCGAGCTGCAAG
AACTCTTCCTCACGCGCGTCGGGCTCGACATCGGCAAGGTGTGGGTCGCGGACGACGGCGCCGCCGTGGC
GGTCTGGACCACGCCGGAGAGCGTCGAAGCGGGGGCGGTGTTCGCCGAGATCGGCCCGCGCATGGCCGAG
TTGAGCGGTTCCCGGCTGGCCGCGCAGCAACAGATGGAAGGCCTCCTGGCGCCGCACCGGCCCAAGGAGC
CCGCGTGGTTCCTGGCCACCGTCGGCGTCTCGCCCGACCACCAGGGCAAGGGTCTGGGCAGCGCCGTCGT
GCTCCCCGGAGTGGAGGCGGCCGAGCGCGCCGGGGTGCCCGCCTTCCTGGAGACCTCCGCGCCCCGCAAC
CTCCCCTTCTACGAGCGGCTCGGCTTCACCGTCACCGCCGACGTCGAGGTGCCCGAAGGACCGCGCACCT
GGTGCATGACCCGCAAGCCCGGTGCCAGTTAACGAATTCTAGATCTTGAGACAAATGGCAGTATTCATCC
ACAATTTTAAAAGAAAAGGGGGGATTGGGGGGTACAGTGCAGGGGAAAGAATAGTAGACATAATAGCAAC
AGACATACAAACTAAAGAATTACAAAAACAAATTACAAAAATTCAAAATTTTCGGGTTTATTACAGGGAC
AGCAGAGATCCACTTTGGCGCCGGCTCGAGGCCTGCAGGTGCAAAGATGGATAAAGTTTTAAACAGAGAG
GAATCTTTGCAGCTAATGGACCTTCTAGGTCTTGAAAGGAGTGGGAATTGGCTCCGGTGCCCGTCAGTGG
GCAGAGCGCACATCGCCCACAGTCCCCGAGAAGTTGGGGGGAGGGGTCGGCAATTGAACCGGTGCCTAGA
GAAGGTGGCGCGGGGTAAACTGGGAAAGTGATGTCGTGTACTGGCTCCGCCTTTTTCCCGAGGGTGGGGG
AGAACCGTATATAAGTGCAGTAGTCGCCGTGAACGTTCTTTTTCGCAACGGGTTTGCCGCCAGAACACAG
GTAAGTGCCGTGTGTGGTTCCCGCGGGCCTGGCCTCTTTACGGGTTATGGCCCTTGCGTGCCTTGAATTA
CTTCCACCTGGCTGCAGTACGTGATTCTTGATCCCGAGCTTCGGGTTGGAAGTGGGTGGGAGAGTTCGAG
GCCTTGCGCTTAAGGAGCCCCTTCGCCTCGTGCTTGAGTTGAGGCCTGGCCTGGGCGCTGGGGCCGCCGC
GTGCGAATCTGGTGGCACCTTCGCGCCTGTCTCGCTGCTTTCGATAAGTCTCTAGCCATTTAAAATTTTT
GATGACCTGCTGCGACGCTTTTTTTCTGGCAAGATAGTCTTGTAAATGCGGGCCAAGATCTGCACACTGG
TATTTCGGTTTTTGGGGCCGCGGGCGGCGACGGGGCCCGTGCGTCCCAGCGCACATGTTCGGCGAGGCGG
GGCCTGCGAGCGCGGCCACCGAGAATCGGACGGGGGTAGTCTCAAGCTGGCCGGCCTGCTCTGGTGCCTG
GCCTCGCGCCGCCGTGTATCGCCCCGCCCTGGGCGGCAAGGCTGGCCCGGTCGGCACCAGTTGCGTGAGC
GGAAAGATGGCCGCTTCCCGGCCCTGCTGCAGGGAGCTCAAAATGGAGGACGCGGCGCTCGGGAGAGCGG
GCGGGTGAGTCACCCACACAAAGGAAAAGGGCCTTTCCGTCCTCAGCCGTCGCTTCATGTGACTCCACGG
AGTACCGGGCGCCGTCCAGGCACCTCGATTAGTTCTCGAGCTTTTGGAGTACGTCGTCTTTAGGTTGGGG
GGAGGGGTTTTATGCGATGGAGTTTCCCCACACTGAGTGGGTGGAGACTGAAGTTAGGCCAGCTTGGCAC
TTGATGTAATTCTCCTTGGAATTTGCCCTTTTTGAGTTTGGATCTTGGTTCATTCTCAAGCCTCAGACAG
TGGTTCAAAGTTTTTTTCTTCCATTTCAGGTGTCGTGAGGCTAGCACCGCCACCATGTTTCCTTTCTTGA
GCTTCAACATAAACGGACTCAATCCCACTGCCCACTACAATGTGTTCGTAGAGGTGGTGCTGGCGGACCC
CAACCACTGGCGCTTCCAGGGGGGCAAATGGGTGACCTGTGGCAAAGCCGACAATAACATGCAGGGCAAC
AAAATGTATGTTCACCCAGAGTCTCCTAATACTGGTTCCCACTGGATGAGACAGGAGATTTCATTCGGGA
AATTAAAACTCACCAATAACAAAGGCGCAAATAACAACAACACCCAGATGATAGTCTTACAATCCTTACA
CAAATACCAACCCCGACTGCATATTGTTGAAGTTACAGAGGATGGCGTGGAGGACTTGAATGAGCCCTCA
AAGACCCAGACTTTTACCTTCTCAGAAACGCAATTCATTGCAGTGACTGCCTACCAAAACACCGATATTA
CTCAACTAAAGATTGATCATAACCCCTTTGCAAAAGGCTTCAGAGACAACTATGATTCCATGTACACCGC
TTCAGAAAATGACAGGTTAACTCCATCTCCCACGGATTCTCCTAGATCCCATCAGATTGTCCCTGGAGGT
CGGTACGGCGTTCAATCCTTCTTCCCGGAGCCCTTTGTCAACACTTTACCTCAAGCCCGCTATTATAATG
GCGAGAGAACCGTGCCACAGACCAACGGCCTCCTTTCACCCCAACAGAGCGAAGAGGTGGCCAACCCTCC
CCAGCGGTGGCTTGTCACGCCTGTCCAGCAACCTGGGACCAACAAACTAGACATCAGTTCCTATGAATCT
GAATATACTTCTAGCACATTGCTCCCATATGGCATTAAATCCTTGCCCCTTCAGACATCCCATGCCCTGG
GGTATTACCCAGACCCAACCTTTCCTGCAATGGCAGGGTGGGGAGGTCGAGGTTCTTACCAGAGGAAGAT
GGCAGCTGGACTACCATGGACCTCCAGAACAAGCCCCACTGTGTTCTCTGAAGATCAGCTCTCCAAGGAG
AAAGTGAAAGAGGAAATTGGCTCTTCTTGGATAGAGACACCCCCTTCCATCAAATCTCTAGATTCCAATG
ATTCAGGAGTATACACCAGTGCTTGTAAGCGAAGGCGGCTGTCTCCTAGCAACTCCAGTAATGAAAATTC
ACCCTCCATAAAGTGTGAGGACATTAATGCTGAAGAGTATAGTAAAGACACCTCAAAAGGCATGGGAGGG
TATTATGCTTTTTACACAACTCCCTAGTAATGAACTAGTCCGTAACTTGAAAGTATTTCGATTTCTTGGC
TTTATATATCTTGTGGAAAGGACGATGGCCACCGACTATGTAATCGGCCACGCGTTAAGTCGACAATCAA
CCTCTGGATTACAAAATTTGTGAAAGATTGACTGGTATTCTTAACTATGTTGCTCCTTTTACGCTATGTG
GATACGCTGCTTTAATGCCTTTGTATCATGCTATTGCTTCCCGTATGGCTTTCATTTTCTCCTCCTTGTA
TAAATCCTGGTTGCTGTCTCTTTATGAGGAGTTGTGGCCCGTTGTCAGGCAACGTGGCGTGGTGTGCACT
GTGTTTGCTGACGCAACCCCCACTGGTTGGGGCATTGCCACCACCTGTCAGCTCCTTTCCGGGACTTTCG
CTTTCCCCCTCCCTATTGCCACGGCGGAACTCATCGCCGCCTGCCTTGCCCGCTGCTGGACAGGGGCTCG
GCTGTTGGGCACTGACAATTCCGTGGTGTTGTCGGGGAAATCATCGTCCTTTCCTTGGCTGCTCGCCTGT
GTTGCCACCTGGATTCTGCGCGGGACGTCCTTCTGCTACGTCCCTTCGGCCCTCAATCCAGCGGACCTTC
CTTCCCGCGGCCTGCTGCCGGCTCTGCGGCCTCTTCCGCGTCTTCGCCTTCGCCCTCAGACGAGTCGGAT
CTCCCTTTGGGCCGCCTCCCCGCGTCGACTTTAAGACCAATGACTTACAAGGCAGCTGTAGATCTTAGCC
ACTTTTTAAAAGAAAAGGGGGGACTGGAAGGGCTAATTCACTCCCAACGAAGACAAGATCTGCTTTTTGC
TTGTACTGGGTCTCTCTGGTTAGACCAGATCTGAGCCTGGGAGCTCTCTGGCTAACTAGGGAACCCACTG
CTTAAGCCTCAATAAAGCTTGCCTTGAGTGCTTCAAGTAGTGTGTGCCCGTCTGTTGTGTGACTCTGGTA
ACTAGAGATCCCTCAGACCCTTTTAGTCAGTGTGGAAAATCTCTAGCAGTACGTATAGTAGTTCATGTCA
TCTTATTATTCAGTATTTATAACTTGCAAAGAAATGAATATCAGAGAGTGAGAGGAACTTGTTTATTGCA
GCTTATAATGGTTACAAATAAAGCAATAGCATCACAAATTTCACAAATAAAGCATTTTTTTCACTGCATT
CTAGTTGTGGTTTGTCCAAACTCATCAATGTATCTTATCATGTCTGGCTCTAGCTATCCCGCCCCTAACT
CCGCCCATCCCGCCCCTAACTCCGCCCAGTTCCGCCCATTCTCCGCCCCATGGCTGACTAATTTTTTTTA
TTTATGCAGAGGCCGAGGCCGCCTCGGCCTCTGAGCTATTCCAGAAGTAGTGAGGAGGCTTTTTTGGAGG
CCTAGGGACGTACCCAATTCGCCCTATAGTGAGTCGTATTACGCGCGCTCACTGGCCGTCGTTTTACAAC
GTCGTGACTGGGAAAACCCTGGCGTTACCCAACTTAATCGCCTTGCAGCACATCCCCCTTTCGCCAGCTG
GCGTAATAGCGAAGAGGCCCGCACCGATCGCCCTTCCCAACAGTTGCGCAGCCTGAATGGCGAATGGG
[124 nt withheld, positions 6929-7052]
C
[91 nt withheld, positions 7054-7144]
A
[49 nt withheld, positions 7146-7194]
CCTTTGACGTTGGAGTCCACGTTCTTT
[37 nt withheld, positions 7222-7258]
ACCCTATCTCGGTCTATTCTTTTGATTTATAAGGGATTTTGCCGATTTCGGCCTATTGGTTAAAAAATGA
GCTGATTTAACAAAAATTTAACGCGAATTTTAACAAAATATTAACGCTTACAATTTAGGTGGCACTTTTC
GGGGAAATGTGCGCGGAACCCCTATTTGTTTATTTTTCTAAATACATTCAAATATGTATCCGCTCATGAG
ACAATAACCCTGATAAATGCTTCAATAATATTGAAAAAGGAAGAGTATGAGTATTCAACATTTCCGTGTC
GCCCTTATTCCCTTTTTTGCGGCATTTTGCCTTCCTGTTTTTGCTCACCCAGAAACGCTGGTGAAAGTAA
AAGATGCTGAAGATCAGTTGGGTGCACGAGTGGGTTACATCGAACTGGATCTCAACAGCGGTAAGATCCT
TGAGAGTTTTCGCCCCGAAGAACGTTTTCCAATGATGAGCACTTTTAAAGTTCTGCTATGTGGCGCGGTA
TTATCCCGTATTGACGCCGGGCAAGAGCAACTCGGTCGCCGCATACACTATTCTCAGAATGACTTGGTTG
AGTACTCACCAGTCACAGAAAAGCATCTTACGGATGGCATGACAGTAAGAGAATTATGCAGTGCTGCCAT
AACCATGAGTGATAACACTGCGGCCAACTTACTTCTGACAACGATCGGAGGACCGAAGGAGCTAACCGCT
TTTTTGCACAACATGGGGGATCATGTAACTCGCCTTGATCGTTGGGAACCGGAGCTGAATGAAGCCATAC
CAAACGACGAGCGTGACACCACGATGCCTGTAGCAATGGCAACAACGTTGCGCAAACTATTAACTGGCGA
ACTACTTACTCTAGCTTCCCGGCAACAATTAATAGACTGGATGGAGGCGGATAAAGTTGCAGGACCACTT
CTGCGCTCGGCCCTTCCGGCTGGCTGGTTTATTGCTGATAAATCTGGAGCCGGTGAGCGTGGGTCTCGCG
GTATCATTGCAGCACTGGGGCCAGATGGTAAGCCCTCCCGTATCGTAGTTATCTACACGACGGGGAGTCA
GGCAACTATGGATGAACGAAATAGACAGATCGCTGAGATAGGTGCCTCACTGATTAAGCATTGGTAACTG
TCAGACCAAGTTTACTCATATATACTTTAGATTGATTTAAAACTTCATTTTTAATTTAAAAGGATCTAGG
TGAAGATCCTTTTTGATAATCTCATGACCAAAATCCCTTAACGTGAGTTTTCGTTCCACTGAGCGTCAGA
CCCCGTAGAAAAGATCAAAGGATCTTCTTGAGATCCTTTTTTTCTGCGCGTAATCTGCTGCTTGCAAACA
AAAAAACCACCGCTACCAGCGGTGGTTTGTTTGCCGGATCAAGAGCTACCAACTCTTTTTCCGAAGGTAA
CTGGCTTCAGCAGAGCGCAGATACCAAATACTGTTCTTCTAGTGTAGCCGTAGTTAGGCCACCACTTCAA
GAACTCTGTAGCACCGCCTACATACCTCGCTCTGCTAATCCTGTTACCAGTGGCTGCTGCCAGTGGCGAT
AAGTCGTGTCTTACCGGGTTGGACTCAAGACGATAGTTACCGGATAAGGCGCAGCGGTCGGGCTGAACGG
GGGGTTCGTGCACACAGCCCAGCTTGGAGCGAACGACCTACACCGAACTGAGATACCTACAGCGTGAGCT
ATGAGAAAGCGCCACGCTTCCCGAAGGGAGAAAGGCGGACAGGTATCCGGTAAGCGGCAGGGTCGGAACA
GGAGAGCGCACGAGGGAGCTTCCAGGGGGAAACGCCTGGTATCTTTATAGTCCTGTCGGGTTTCGCCACC
TCTGACTTGAGCGTCGATTTTTGTGATGCTCGTCAGGGGGGCGGAGCCTATGGAAAAACGCCAGCAACGC
GGCCTTTTTACGGTTCCTGGCCTTTTGCTGGCCTTTTGCTCACATGTTCTTTCCTGCGTTATCCCCTGAT
TCTGTGGATAACCGTATTACCGCCTTTGAGTGAGCTGATACCGCTCGCCGCAGCCGAACGACCGAGCGCA
GCGAGTCAGTGAGCGAGGAAGCGGAAGAGCGCCCAATACGCAAACCGCCTCTCCCCGCGCGTTGGCCGAT
TCATTAATGCAGCTGGCACGACAGGTTTCCCGACTGGAAAGCGGGCAGTGAGCGCAACGCAATTAATGTG
AGTTAGCTCACTCATTAGGCACCCCAGGCTTTACACTTTATGCTTCCGGCTCGTATGTTGTGTGGAATTG
TGAGCGGATAACAATTTCACACAGGAAACAGCTATGACCATGATTACGCCAAGCGCGCAATTAACCCTCA
CTAAAGGGAACAAAAGCTGGAGCTGCAAGC
Features (pLannotate 1.2.2; 31 found; start..end, strand, type, name):
      5..231     +  promoter       RSV promoter: Rous sarcoma virus enhancer/promoter
    232..412     +  LTR            5' LTR (truncated): truncated 5' long terminal repeat (LTR) from HIV-1
    459..584     +  misc_feature   HIV-1 Ψ: packaging signal of human immunodeficiency virus type 1
    568..931     +  CDS            HIV-1 gag (fragment): gag protein from human immunodeficiency virus 1; gag
   1077..1310    +  misc_feature   RRE: The Rev response element (RRE) of HIV-1 allows for Rev-dependent mRNA export from the nucleus to the cytoplasm.
   1687..1713    +  CDS            Rev (fragment): human immunodeficiency virus 1 (HIV-1) Rev protein; rev; enhances nuclear export of unspliced and incompletely spliced viral mRNAs
   1720..1743    +  promoter       SV40 promoter (fragment): SV40 early promoter
   1744..1815    +  promoter       SV40 promoter (fragment): SV40 enhancer and early promoter
   1839..1974    +  rep_origin     SV40 ori: SV40 origin of replication
   2020..2616    +  CDS            PuroR (fragment): puromycin N-acetyltransferase; pac from Streptomyces; confers resistance to puromycin
   2665..2782    +  misc_feature   cPPT/CTS: central polypurine tract and central termination sequence of HIV-1
   2847..2913    +  CDS            small t antigen (fragment): SV40 (simian virus 40) small t antigen
   2920..4098    +  promoter       EF-1α promoter: strong constitutive promoter for human elongation factor EF-1α
   4115..5344    +  CDS            EOMES (fragment): EOMES_HUMAN - Also known as TBR2. Experimental evidence at protein level: Swiss-Prot protein existence level 1. Functions as a transcriptional activator playing a crucial role during development. Functions in trophoblast differentiation and later in gastrulation, regulating both mesoderm delamination and endoderm specification. Plays a role in brain development being required for the specification and the proliferation of the intermediate progenitor cells and their progeny in the cerebral cortex. Also involved in the differentiation of CD8+ T-cells during immune response regulating the express
   5360..5413    +  promoter       U6 promoter (fragment): RNA polymerase III promoter for human U6 snRNA
   5455..6043    +  misc_feature   WPRE: woodchuck hepatitis virus posttranscriptional regulatory element
   6094..6113    +  misc_feature   cPPT/CTS (fragment): central polypurine tract and central termination sequence of HIV-1
   6115..6348    +  LTR            3' LTR (ΔU3): self-inactivating 3' long terminal repeat (LTR) from HIV-1
   6426..6547    +  polyA_signal   SV40 poly(A) signal: SV40 polyadenylation signal
   6587..6722    +  rep_origin     SV40 ori: SV40 origin of replication
   6743..6761    -  promoter       T7 promoter: promoter for bacteriophage T7 RNA polymerase
   6769..6924    +  CDS            lacZα (fragment): LacZα fragment of β-galactosidase; lacZ fragment
   6929..7357    +  rep_origin     f1 ori (sequence partly withheld): f1 bacteriophage origin of replication; arrow indicates direction of (+) strand synthesis
   7410..7514    +  promoter       AmpR promoter: bla
   7515..8375    +  CDS            AmpR: β-lactamase; bla; confers resistance to ampicillin, carbenicillin, and related antibiotics
   8546..9134    +  rep_origin     ori: high-copy-number ColE1/pMB1/pBR322/pUC origin of replication
   9317..9409    +  CDS            lacI (fragment): lac repressor; lacI; The lac repressor binds to the lac operator to inhibit transcription in E. coli. This inhibition can be relieved by adding lactose or isopropyl-β-D-thiogalactopyranoside (IPTG).
   9422..9443    +  protein_bind   CAP binding site: CAP binding activates transcription in the presence of cAMP. E. coli catabolite activator protein
   9458..9488    +  promoter       lac promoter: promoter for the E. coli lac operon
   9496..9512    +  protein_bind   lac operator: The lac repressor binds to the lac operator to inhibit transcription in E. coli. This inhibition can be relieved by adding lactose or isopropyl-β-D-thiogalactopyranoside (IPTG). lac repressor encoded by lacI
   9557..9575    +  promoter       T3 promoter: promoter for bacteriophage T3 RNA polymerase
