[The description below was written by a language model from this plasmid's Addgene catalogue record and pLannotate feature annotations shown in this document.]
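Description:
TFORF1160 is a lentiviral mammalian expression plasmid built on the pLX_TRC317 backbone, carrying a human EOMES (TBR2) open reading frame as one member of a barcoded transcription factor ORF collection. It is propagated in E. coli through a high-copy ColE1/pUC-type origin with ampicillin selection (AmpR). The bacterial portion also retains an f1 origin and remnants of a lac/lacZα cloning region flanked by T3 and T7 promoters. The depositor notes a risk of plasmid recombination, which is common for LTR-containing vectors.

The viral cassette has a third-generation, self-inactivating layout. An RSV promoter drives a truncated HIV-1 5' LTR, followed by the Ψ packaging signal with a partial gag sequence, the Rev response element, and a cPPT/CTS. The cassette ends in a ΔU3 3' LTR with a downstream SV40 polyadenylation signal. Within the transfer region, an SV40 early promoter/origin segment precedes a puromycin N-acetyltransferase gene for selecting transduced cells. A separate EF-1α promoter drives the EOMES coding sequence, annotated at about 1.2 kb against a catalogued insert size of 1,334 bp, and the depositor assigns it to a specific transcript isoform. A WPRE downstream of the ORF enhances transcript stability and expression. The record describes a unique 24-bp barcode associated with each ORF, but the feature table does not annotate it. The short U6 promoter fragment detected between the ORF and the WPRE may simply be a linker or priming sequence in that region.

The construct is intended for constitutive overexpression of EOMES in transduced mammalian cells. The barcode allows the transcription factor to be identified by sequencing in pooled screens, such as those studying directed differentiation.
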