Addgene plasmid #143095: TFORF1160
Purpose: Lentiviral vector for overexpressing transcription factor ORFs with unique 24-bp barcodes. Barcodes facilitate identification of transcription factors in pooled screens.
Depositing lab: Feng Zhang. Depositing organization: Broad Institute. Publication: A transcription factor atlas of directed differentiation. Joung J, Ma S, Tay T, Geiger-Schuller KR, Kirchgatterer PC, Verdine VK, Guo B, Arias-Garcia MA, Allen WE, Singh A, Kuksenko O, Abudayyeh OO, Gootenberg JS, Fu Z, Macrae RK, Buenrostro JD, Regev A, Zhang F. Cell. 2023 Jan 5;186(1):209-229.e26. doi: 10.1016/j.cell.2022.11.026. PubMed 36608654.
Backbone
  Vector backbone: pLX_TRC317
  Backbone manufacturer: Broad Institute Genetic Perturbation Platform
  Backbone size w/o insert (bp): 8264
  Vector type: Mammalian Expression, Lentiviral
  Selectable markers: Puromycin
Growth in bacteria
  Bacterial resistance: Ampicillin, 100 μg/mL
  Growth temperature: 37°C
  Growth strain: NEB Stable
  Copy number: High Copy
Gene/Insert
  Gene/Insert name: EOMES
  Species: H. sapiens (human)
  Insert size (bp): 1334
  Entrez Gene: EOMES (a.k.a. TBR2)
  Promoter: EF1a
  Cloning method: Unknown
  Sequencing primers: 5′ GGGTGGAGACTGAAGTTAGGCCAG; 3′ CACATAGCGTAAAAGGAGCAACATAG
Terms and licenses: Academic/Nonprofit Terms; Industry Terms: Not Available to Industry
Depositor comments: NM_001278183,ENST00000461503 . The transcription factor ORF portion of this plasmid was synthesized by Genewiz. Please test multiple small colonies in case of plasmid recombination. To make this collection available in a timely manner, a portion of this collection was not fully sequenced by Addgene. If an Addgene verified full plasmid sequence is not available, please contact us prior to placing an order to request the full sequence.
How to cite: TFORF1160 was a gift from Feng Zhang (Addgene plasmid # 143095 ; http://n2t.net/addgene:143095 ; RRID:Addgene_143095)
