>Addgene plasmid #143095 | TFORF1160 | depositor partial sequence | sequence record 281423 | Insert
ACCGCCACCATGTTTCCTTTCTTGAGCTTCAACATAAACGGACTCAATCCCACTGCCCACTACAATGTGT
TCGTAGAGGTGGTGCTGGCGGACCCCAACCACTGGCGCTTCCAGGGGGGCAAATGGGTGACCTGTGGCAA
AGCCGACAATAACATGCAGGGCAACAAAATGTATGTTCACCCAGAGTCTCCTAATACTGGTTCCCACTGG
ATGAGACAGGAGATTTCATTCGGGAAATTAAAACTCACCAATAACAAAGGCGCAAATAACAACAACACCC
AGATGATAGTCTTACAATCCTTACACAAATACCAACCCCGACTGCATATTGTTGAAGTTACAGAGGATGG
CGTGGAGGACTTGAATGAGCCCTCAAAGACCCAGACTTTTACCTTCTCAGAAACGCAATTCATTGCAGTG
ACTGCCTACCAAAACACCGATATTACTCAACTAAAGATTGATCATAACCCCTTTGCAAAAGGCTTCAGAG
ACAACTATGATTCCATGTACACCGCTTCAGAAAATGACAGGTTAACTCCATCTCCCACGGATTCTCCTAG
ATCCCATCAGATTGTCCCTGGAGGTCGGTACGGCGTTCAATCCTTCTTCCCGGAGCCCTTTGTCAACACT
TTACCTCAAGCCCGCTATTATAATGGCGAGAGAACCGTGCCACAGACCAACGGCCTCCTTTCACCCCAAC
AGAGCGAAGAGGTGGCCAACCCTCCCCAGCGGTGGCTTGTCACGCCTGTCCAGCAACCTGGGACCAACAA
ACTAGACATCAGTTCCTATGAATCTGAATATACTTCTAGCACATTGCTCCCATATGGCATTAAATCCTTG
CCCCTTCAGACATCCCATGCCCTGGGGTATTACCCAGACCCAACCTTTCCTGCAATGGCAGGGTGGGGAG
GTCGAGGTTCTTACCAGAGGAAGATGGCAGCTGGACTACCATGGACCTCCAGAACAAGCCCCACTGTGTT
CTCTGAAGATCAGCTCTCCAAGGAGAAAGTGAAAGAGGAAATTGGCTCTTCTTGGATAGAGACACCCCCT
TCCATCAAATCTCTAGATTCCAATGATTCAGGAGTATACACCAGTGCTTGTAAGCGAAGGCGGCTGTCTC
CTAGCAACTCCAGTAATGAAAATTCACCCTCCATAAAGTGTGAGGACATTAATGCTGAAGAGTATAGTAA
AGACACCTCAAAAGGCATGGGAGGGTATTATGCTTTTTACACAACTCCCTAGTAATGAACTAGTCCGTAA
CTTGAAAGTATTTCGATTTCTTGGCTTTATATATCTTGTGGAAAGGACGATGGCCACCGACTATGTAATC
GGCC
