>Addgene plasmid #143095 | TFORF1160 | depositor partial sequence | sequence record 281424 | Barcode
TGGCCACCGACTATGTAATCGGCC
